Addgene plasmid #72680: pORTMAGE-1
Purpose: Same as pORTMAGE-2, but with a non-optimized RBS before mutant MutL, thus lower level of expression of the enzyme.
Depositing lab: Csaba Pál. Depositing organization: HUN-REN Biological Research Centre Szeged (HUN-REN Szegedi Biológiai Kutatóközpont). Publication: A highly precise and portable genome engineering method allows comparison of mutational effects across bacterial species. Nyerges A, Csorgo B, Nagy I, Balint B, Bihari P, Lazar V, Apjok G, Umenhoffer K, Bogos B, Posfai G, Pal C. Proc Natl Acad Sci U S A. 2016 Feb 16. pii: 201520040. 10.1073/pnas.1520040113 PubMed 26884157.
Backbone
  Vector backbone: pSIM8
  Backbone manufacturer: Datta S. et al. (Gene 379 (2006) 109-115)
  Backbone size w/o insert (bp): 6248
  Total vector size (bp): 8096
  Modifications to backbone: MutL E32K allele cloned into vector
  Vector type: Bacterial Expression
Growth in bacteria
  Bacterial resistance: Ampicillin, 100 μg/mL
  Growth temperature: 30°C
  Growth strain: DH5alpha
  Growth instructions: Induction of expression of Lambda recombinases and MutL E32K allele at 42°C for 15 minutes, otherwise grow at 30°C
  Copy number: High Copy
Gene/Insert
  Gene/Insert name: mutL E32K
  Species: Escherichia coli
  Insert size (bp): 1848
  Mutation: lower strength RBS before mutL E32K allele than in pORTMAGE-2 plasmid
  Tag / fusion protein: none (N terminal on insert)
Terms and licenses: Academic/Nonprofit Terms; Industry Terms: Not Available to Industry
Depositor comments: Please visit the depositor's website: http://group.szbk.u-szeged.hu/sysbiol/pal-csaba-lab-resources.html for additional resource information.
How to cite: pORTMAGE-1 was a gift from Csaba Pál (Addgene plasmid # 72680 ; http://n2t.net/addgene:72680 ; RRID:Addgene_72680)
