[The description below was written by a language model from this plasmid's Addgene catalogue record.]
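Description:
pORTMAGE-1 is a bacterial expression plasmid built on the pSIM8 backbone, a vector that carries the lambda phage recombination functions under temperature-sensitive control. It is roughly 8.1 kb in total, is selected with ampicillin, and is listed as high copy. The record does not name the origin of replication or the promoter driving the payload. It does indicate that expression stays off at the lower propagation temperature and is switched on by a brief heat shift, as expected for the heat-inducible, repressor-controlled arrangement typical of the pSIM series.

The modification to the backbone is a 1.8 kb untagged insert encoding the Escherichia coli mutL E32K allele, which is induced together with the lambda recombinases. MutL is a core component of the methyl-directed mismatch repair system, and the E32K variant is a mutant form used here so that mismatch repair is impaired only transiently during induction. That window lets oligonucleotide-directed edits introduced by the lambda recombination machinery escape correction, without the background mutation burden of a permanently repair-deficient host.

This construct differs from its sibling pORTMAGE-2 in having a weaker, non-optimized ribosome binding site ahead of mutL E32K, so the mutant enzyme is produced at a lower level. Because both functions sit on a single plasmid, no prior modification of the host genome is needed. According to the associated publication title, the system is meant for precise, portable genome engineering and for comparing mutational effects across bacterial species. No feature table was supplied, so the exact order and boundaries of the elements cannot be described.
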