>Addgene plasmid #72680 | pORTMAGE-1 | addgene partial sequence | sequence record 136482 | bMutL-F 5'-aggtcttaccgccacaactg-3'
GAGCGACCTGCGTCGGTAGTCAAAGAACTAGTGAAAAACAGCCTCGATGCAGGTGCGACGCGTATCGATA
TTGATATCGAACGCGGTGGGGCGAAACTTATCCGCATTCGTGATAACGGCTGCGGTATCAAAAAAGATGA
GCTGGCGCTGGCGCTGGCTCGTCATGCCACCAGTAAAATCGCCTCTCTGGACGATCTCGAAGCCATTATC
AGCCTGGGCTTTCGCGGTGAGGCGCTGGCGAGTATCAGTTCGGTTTCCCGCCTGACGCTCACTTCACGCA
CCGCAGAACAGCAGGAAGCCTGGCAGGCCTATGCCGAAGGGCGCGATATGAACGTGACGGTAAAACCGGC
GGCGCATCCTGTGGGGACGACGCTGGAGGTGCTGGATCTGTTCTACAACACCCCGGCGCGGCGCAAATTC
CTGCGCACCGAGAAAACCGAATTTAACCACATTGATGAGATCATCCGCCGCATTGCGCTGGCGCGTTTCG
ACGTCACGATCAACCTGTCGCATAACGGTAAAATTGTGCGTCAGTACCGCGCAGTGCCGGAAGGCGGGCA
AAAAGAACGGCGCTTAGGCGCGATTTGCGGCACCGCTTTTCTTGAACAAGCGCTGGCGATTGAATGGCAA
CACGGCGATCTCACGCTACGCGGCTGGGTGGCCGATCCAAATCACACCACGCCCGCACTGGCAGAAATTC
AGTATTGCTACGTGAACGGTCGCATGATGCGCGATCGCCTGATCAATCACGCGATCCGCCAGGCCTGCGA
AGACAAACTGGGGGCCGATCAGCAACCGGCATTTGTGTTGTATCTGGAGATCGACCCACATCAGGTGGAC
GTCAACGTGCACCCCGCCAAACACGAAGTGCGTTTCCATCAGTCGCGTCTGGTGCATGATT
