>Addgene plasmid #72680 | pORTMAGE-1 | addgene partial sequence | sequence record 136486 | cI857-F 5'-ttgtctgcgacagattcctg-3'
TGCTTTAAGGCGACGTGCGTCCTCAAGCTGCTCTTGTGTTAATGGTTTCTTTTTTGTGCTCATACGTTAA
ATCTATCACCGCAAGGGATAAATATCTAACACCGTGCGTGTTGACTATTTTACCTCTGGCGGTGATAATG
GTTGCATGTACTAAGGAGGTTGTATGGAACAACGAGATGTGTATAAGAGACAGCTGGCCTGCCCCTCCCT
TTTGGTGTCCAACCGGCTCGACGGGGGCAGCGCAAGGCGGTGCCTCCGGCGGGCCACTCAATGCTTGAGT
ATACTCACTAGACTTTGCTTCGCAAAGTCGTGACCGCCTACGGCGGCTGCGGCGCCCTACGGGCTTGCTC
TCCGGGCTTCGCCCTGCGCGGTCGCTGCGCTCCCTTGCCAGCCCGTGGATATGTGGACGATGGCCGCGAG
CGGCCACCGGCTGGCTCGCTTCGCTCGGCCCGTGGACAACCCTGCTGGACAAGCTGATGGACA
